Addgene plasmid #18650: T4 Lysozyme T157V
Depositing lab: Brian Matthews. Depositing organization: University of Oregon.
Backbone
  Vector backbone: pHS1403
  Backbone size w/o insert (bp): 5000
  Vector type: Bacterial Expression
Growth in bacteria
  Bacterial resistance: Ampicillin, 100 μg/mL
  Growth temperature: 37°C
  Growth strain: DH5alpha
  Copy number: High Copy
Gene/Insert
  Gene/Insert name: T4 Lysozyme (alt name: 1157V)
  Species: Bacteriophage T4
  Insert size (bp): 600
  Mutation: T157V
  GenBank ID: NP_049736
  Entrez Gene: e (a.k.a. T4p123)
  Cloning method: Restriction Enzyme; 5′ cloning site BamHI (not destroyed); 3′ cloning site HindIII (not destroyed)
  Sequencing primers: 5′ na; 3′ GGCGTATCACGAGGCCC
Terms and licenses: Academic/Nonprofit Terms; Industry Terms: Not Available to Industry
Depositor comments: The BamHI site is 27 bp from the ATG and the HindIII site is 115 bp from the stop.
How to cite: T4 Lysozyme T157V was a gift from Brian Matthews (Addgene plasmid # 18650 ; http://n2t.net/addgene:18650 ; RRID:Addgene_18650)
