[The description below was written by a language model from this plasmid's Addgene catalogue record.]
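Description:
T4 Lysozyme T157V is a bacterial expression plasmid built on the pHS1403 backbone (about 5 kb without insert) that carries the bacteriophage T4 lysozyme gene (gene e) with a single point substitution replacing threonine 157 with valine. The roughly 600 bp insert sits between BamHI and HindIII sites, both of which were preserved during cloning. According to the depositor's notes, the BamHI site lies 27 bp from the start codon and the HindIII site 115 bp from the stop codon, so the fragment includes short flanking untranslated stretches around the coding sequence and can be excised or swapped as a cassette. The plasmid is maintained at high copy number in standard E. coli cloning strains under ampicillin selection. The record does not state the promoter that drives expression, the origin of replication, or any fusion tags, and no feature table is available to fill in these details.

T4 lysozyme is a small, well-behaved enzyme that hydrolyses bacterial cell wall peptidoglycan and has long served as a model system for studying protein folding, stability and structure. A single-site variant such as T157V fits the general approach of introducing defined amino-acid replacements and comparing the mutant with the wild-type protein. Exchanging threonine for valine removes the side-chain hydroxyl while largely preserving side-chain shape. The record itself does not describe a specific purpose, but the construct is suited to producing the mutant protein in E. coli for biochemical, thermodynamic or crystallographic analysis.
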