>Addgene plasmid #18650 | T4 Lysozyme T157V | addgene partial sequence | sequence record 24435 | 3primeUP
TACGAAAAAGCCCGCTCATTAGGCGGGCTCAGATCTGCTCATGNTTTGACAGCTTATCATCGATAAGCTT
CGGCAATAAATTCTTGATATGTTTTCATATGTTTCCTTTAAATATTTTAATTAGTAATTGTCTATTCAAG
TAATTGTGAATATACTATCACAATTCCAAGAGAAAGTAAACAGCTTTATAGATTTTTATACGCGTCCCAT
ACGCCAGTTCTAAACGTTGTAATGACTCGTTTTGCGCGATTAGGTGTTTGATTATACCATCTACTTTTAG
CTAAGTTAACTGCTGCTTCATCCCAGCGTTTTTGTTGAAGCATACGTAAAGAGTTAGTAAATCCTGCCAC
ACCGGTTTCTCCCATTTGGAAAACCATATTAATCAATGCACAGCGACGAACCGCATCAAGAGAATCATAA
ACCGGTTTTAATTTAGCATTTCTCAGAATTCCGCGAACAGCAGCATCAACATCCTGATTAAAGAGTTTTT
CAGCCTCATCTTTTGTAATTACACCATTGCAATTACGCCCAATAGCTTTATCTAATTCAGATTTAGCAGC
ATTAAGTGATGGACTTTTTGTAAGCAAATGACCGATGCCAATAGTGTAATAGCCTTCTGTGTCTTTATAG
ATTTTAAGTCTAAGACCTTCATCTATACGTAACATTTCAAATATATTCATAATACCTCCTAAGCATCGAT
GGATCCTGTTTCCTGTGTGAAATTGTTATCCGCTCACAATTCCACACATTATACGAGCCGATGATAAATT
GTCAACAGGGGGANG
